>Addgene plasmid #45608 | JAF2.13 | addgene partial sequence | sequence record 65510 | EGFP-N 5'-CGTCGCCGTCCAGCTCGACCAG-3'
CTTGCTCACCATGGTGGCGACCGGTGGATCCCGGGCCCGCGGTACCGTCGACTGCAGAATTCCTTTCTGA
AAAATAAATTGGTCAATAAATTCATTTTGTTCTGCTTCTACTTTACACAAAGCTTCATATTCAACCCGAT
ACCTTTCTAGCTGCGTCTTCTTTTCTGCTATCAGGGCCTGCAGCTGCTGCTGCTGGGCTTCTCTCTGCTT
CGCTATGGACTTCAGCAAGTTCCGAGCACCAATGGCCTTCATCTTCTCGTTCTCTGCTTCTTTGGCAAGC
TGATCAACAAGCTCAATTAGACCACCAACAATTTTCTGAAACTGGCCAATTTTGTCCACAAAGTCCTTGC
ACTCCTCCTTGAGCTCCACAGTCTGCTGGGTGACCTCTGGGTCCAACACTCGGAGCTTGTTCAGTTCATC
AAAATGCAGCCCTGCCTCGCCCAAGATGTCCTTGGCCATGGTGGAATTCGAAGCTTGAGCTCGAGATCTG
AGTCCGGTAGCGCTAGCGGATCTGACGGTTCACTAAACCAGCTCTGCTTATATAGACCTCCCACCGTACA
CGCCTACCGCCCATTTGCGTCAATGGGGCGGAGTTGTTACGACATTTTGGAAAGTCCCGTTGATTTTGGT
GCCAAAACAAACTCCCATTGACGTCAATGGGGTGGAGACTTGGAAATCCCCGTGAGTCAAACCGCTATCC
ACGCCCATTGATGTACTGCCAAAACCGCATCACCATGGTAATAGCGATGACTAATACGTAGATGTACTGC
CAAGTAGGAAAGTCCCATAAGGTCATGTACTGGGCATAATGCCAGGCGGGCCATTTACCGTCATTGACGT
CAATAGGGGGCGTACTTGGCATATGATACACTTGATGTACTGCCA
