[The description below was written by a language model from this plasmid's Addgene catalogue record.]
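Description:
JAF2.13 is a mammalian expression plasmid built on the Clontech pEGFP-N1 backbone that carries the mouse Ift20 coding sequence fused at its C terminus to EGFP. Transcription of the fusion is driven by the CMV promoter, a strong constitutive promoter widely used for transient or stable expression in cultured mammalian cells. In the N1 configuration the insert sits upstream of the fluorescent protein, so the gene of interest is translated first and reads through into EGFP, yielding IFT20-EGFP. The insert was introduced by restriction enzyme cloning, but the record does not state which sites were used or whether they remain intact.

The plasmid is propagated in E. coli under kanamycin selection, and the same backbone provides neomycin resistance so that transfected mammalian cells can be selected with G418 to obtain stable lines. Copy number is listed as unknown, and no feature table is provided, so other backbone elements such as the replication origins and polyadenylation signals are not documented here beyond what the backbone name implies.

IFT20 is a component of the intraflagellar transport machinery that builds and maintains cilia. The associated publication concerns the association of this protein with the Golgi complex and its requirement for cilia assembly. This suggests that the fluorescent fusion is intended for visualising IFT20 localisation and dynamics in mammalian cells, for example at the Golgi and in cilia, although the record itself does not spell out a specific purpose.
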