Addgene plasmid #45608: JAF2.13
Depositing lab: Gregory Pazour. Depositing organization: University of Massachusetts, Worcester. Publication: The intraflagellar transport protein IFT20 is associated with the Golgi complex and is required for cilia assembly. Follit JA, Tuft RA, Fogarty KE, Pazour GJ. Mol Biol Cell. 2006 Sep . 17(9):3781-92. 10.1091/mbc.e06-02-0133 PubMed 16775004.
Backbone
  Vector backbone: pEGFP-N1
  Backbone manufacturer: Clontech
  Vector type: Mammalian Expression
  Selectable markers: Neomycin (select with G418)
Growth in bacteria
  Bacterial resistance: Kanamycin, 50 μg/mL
  Growth temperature: 37°C
  Growth strain: XL1 Blue
  Copy number: Unknown
Gene/Insert
  Gene/Insert name: IFT20
  Species: M. musculus (mouse)
  Entrez Gene: Ift20 (a.k.a. 0610009H04Rik, AU015496, mIFT20)
  Promoter: CMV
  Tag / fusion protein: EGFP (C terminal on insert)
  Cloning method: Restriction Enzyme; 5′ cloning site unknown (unknown if destroyed); 3′ cloning site unknown (unknown if destroyed)
  Sequencing primers: 5′ CMV-F; 3′ EGFP-N
Terms and licenses: Academic/Nonprofit Terms; Industry Terms: Not Available to Industry
How to cite: JAF2.13 was a gift from Gregory Pazour (Addgene plasmid # 45608 ; http://n2t.net/addgene:45608 ; RRID:Addgene_45608)
